>Addgene plasmid #165774 | pMCS-TCCC | addgene full sequence | sequence record 335013 | Addgene NGS Result
CTATAGACTTCCGCTTCCTCGCTCACTGACTCGCTGCGCTCGGTCGTTCGGCTGTCGAAGTCTTCTCAAG
CTTGCATGCCTGCAGGTCGACTCTAGAGGATCCCCGGGTACCGAGCTCGAATTCGAAGACTTGCTTGTGT
GAAATACCGCACAGATGCGTAAGGAGAAAATACCGCATCAGGCCTATAGTGAGTCGTATTATCCCCGAGA
CCACTCATCGCCCAATCACTAGTGAATTCGTTCTATAGTGTCACCTAAATACCATAGAGCCGTTGGTCAT
AGCTGTTTCCTGTCCAGGCATCATGACACGGTTATCCACAGAATCAGGGGATAACGCAGGAAAGAACATG
TGAGCAAAAGGCCAGCAAAAGGCCAGGAACCGTAAAAAGGCCGCGTTGCTGGCGTTTTTCCATAGGCTCC
GCCCCCCTGACGAGCATCACAAAAATCGACGCTCAAGTCAGAGGTGGCGAAACCCGACAGGACTATAAAG
ATACCAGGCGTTTCCCCCTGGAAGCTCCCTCGTGCGCTCTCCTGTTCCGACCCTGCCGCTTACCGGATAC
CTGTCCGCCTTTCTCCCTTCGGGAAGCGTGGCGCTTTCTCATAGCTCACGCTGTAGGTATCTCAGTTCGG
TGTAGGTCGTTCGCTCCAAGCTGGGCTGTGTGCACGAACCCCCCGTTCAGCCCGACCGCTGCGCCTTATC
CGGTAACTATCGTCTTGAGTCCAACCCGGTAAGACACGACTTATCGCCACTGGCAGCAGCCACTGGTAAC
AGGATTAGCAGAGCGAGGTATGTAGGCGGTGCTACAGAGTTCTTGAAGTGGTGGCCTAACTACGGCTACA
CTAGAAGAACAGTATTTGGTATCTGCGCTCTGCTGAAGCCAGTTACCTTCGGAAAAAGAGTTGGTAGCTC
TTGATCCGGCAAACAAACCACCGCTGGTAGCGGTGGTTTTTTTGTTTGCAAGCAGCAGATTACGCGCAGA
AAAAAAGGATCTCAAGAAGATCCTTTGATCTTTTCTACGGGGTCTGACGCTCAGTGGAACGAAAACTCAC
GTTAAGGGATTTTGGTCATGAGATTATCAAAAAGGATCTTCACCTAGATCCTTTTGTGATGATCGGCACG
TAAGAGGTTCCAACTTTCACCATAATGAAATAAGATCACTACCGGGCGTATTTTTTGAGTTATCGAGATT
TTCAGGAGCTAAGGAAGCTAAAATGGAGAAAAAAATCACTGGATATACCACCGTTGATATATCCCAATGG
CATCGTAAAGAACATTTTGAGGCATTTCAGTCAGTTGCTCAATGTACCTATAACCAGACCGTTCAGCTGG
ATATTACGGCCTTTTTAAAGACCGTAAAGAAAAATAAGCACAAGTTTTATCCGGCCTTTATTCACATTCT
TGCCCGCCTGATGAATGCTCATCCGGAATTCCGTATGGCAATGAAAGACGGTGAGCTGGTGATATGGGAT
AGTGTTCACCCTTGTTACACCGTTTTCCATGAGCAAACTGAAACGTTTTCATCGCTCTGGAGTGAATACC
ACGACGATTTCCGGCAGTTTCTACACATATATTCGCAAGATGTGGCGTGTTACGGTGAAAACCTGGCCTA
TTTCCCTAAAGGGTTTATTGAGAATATGTTTTTCGTGTCAGCCAATCCCTGGGTGAGTTTCACCAGTTTT
GATTTAAACGTGGCCAATATGGACAACTTCTTCGCCCCCGTTTTCACCATGGGCAAATATTATACGCAAG
GCGACAAGGTGCTGATGCCGCTGGCGATTCAGGTTCATCATGCCGTTTGTGATGGCTTCCATGTCGGCAG
AATGCTTAATGAATTACAACAGTACTGCGATGAGTGGCAGGGCGGGGCGTAATTTTTTTAAGGCAGTTAT
TGGTGCCCTTAAACGCCTGGTTGCTACGCCTGAATAAGTGATAATAAGCGGATGAATGGCAGAAATTCGA
TGATAAGCTGTCAAACATGATGT
[125 nt withheld, positions 1984-2108]
C
[91 nt withheld, positions 2110-2200]
AGGGTGATGGTTCACGTAGTGGGCCAGCGCCCTGATAGACGGTTTTTCGCCCTTTGACGTTGGAGTCCAC
GTTCTTT
[37 nt withheld, positions 2278-2314]
ACCCTATCTCGGTCTATTCTTTTGATTTATAAGGGATTTTGCCGATTTCGGCCTATTGGTTAAAAAATGA
GCTGATTTAACAAAAATTTAACGCGAATTTTAACAAAATATTAACGCTTACAATTTTAACATTGTAGAAA
CGCATGTAAAACGACGGCCAGTGAATTGTAATACGACTCACTATAGGGTGAATTCCGCTTAGGACCTTAG
ATATTGATCTCAAGGTCTCGGGAGATTTAGGTGACA
Features (pLannotate 1.2.2; 13 found; start..end, strand, type, name):
      8..50      -  rep_origin     RSF ori (fragment): Plasmids containing the RSF 1030 origin of replication can be propagated in E. coli cells that contain additional plasmids with compatible origins.
     68..124     -  misc_feature   MCS: pUC18/19 multiple cloning site
    137..182     +  misc_feature   bom (fragment): basis of mobility region from pBR322
    183..201     -  promoter       T7 promoter: promoter for bacteriophage T7 RNA polymerase
    242..260     -  promoter       SP6 promoter: promoter for bacteriophage SP6 RNA polymerase
    407..995     -  rep_origin     ori: high-copy-number ColE1/pMB1/pBR322/pUC origin of replication
   1110..1212    +  promoter       cat promoter: promoter of the E. coli cat gene encoding chloramphenicol acetyltransferase
   1213..1869    +  CDS            cat: CAT_ECOLX - Experimental evidence at protein level: Swiss-Prot protein existence level 1. This enzyme is an effector of chloramphenicol resistance in bacteria. From Escherichia coli. This protein is used as a marker in many commonly used cloning vectors, such as pACYC184.
   1957..1974    -  promoter       tet promoter (fragment): E. coli promoter for tetracycline efflux protein gene
   1985..2440    +  rep_origin     f1 ori (sequence partly withheld): f1 bacteriophage origin of replication; arrow indicates direction of (+) strand synthesis
   2459..2480    -  CDS            lacZα (fragment): LacZα fragment of β-galactosidase; lacZ fragment
   2483..2501    +  promoter       T7 promoter: promoter for bacteriophage T7 RNA polymerase
   2549..7       +  promoter       SP6 promoter (across the origin): promoter for bacteriophage SP6 RNA polymerase
