[The description below was written by a language model from this plasmid's Addgene catalogue record and pLannotate feature annotations shown in this document.]
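Description:
pMCS-TCCC is a small part plasmid (about 2.56 kb by sequencing) built on the pUPD3 backbone, a domestication/entry-type vector used to hold individual DNA parts for modular assembly. It is catalogued under insect expression because the parts belong to a toolkit for genetic manipulation in Drosophila, but the plasmid itself carries no annotated insect promoter, coding sequence or terminator. It is maintained in E. coli at high copy through a ColE1/pUC-type origin and selected with chloramphenicol via a cat gene driven by its native cat promoter. An f1 origin is also present, which in principle allows single-stranded DNA production.

The payload is a 221 bp synthetic insert, MCS-TCCC, described as a multiple cloning site part for enhancer cloning. The feature table detects a pUC18/19-type polylinker in this region, flanked by short matches to RSF origin and bom sequences; these are brief fragments, probably incidental similarity or synthetic spacer rather than functional elements. T7 and SP6 promoter sequences appear in two copies each around the insertion site, along with a remnant of lacZα and a tet promoter fragment, consistent with leftover backbone cloning-site architecture. The "TCCC" in the name may denote an assembly overhang defining the part's position, though the record does not say so explicitly.

In use, a candidate enhancer would be cloned into the polylinker and the part combined with others. The record stresses that a minimal promoter element must be supplied separately, since this part provides only the enhancer-accepting position and cannot drive transcription on its own. The cloning sites used to build it are not recorded.
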