Addgene plasmid #165774: pMCS-TCCC
Purpose: Multiple cloning site part for enhancer cloning, requires minimal promoter element
Depositing lab: Koen Venken. Depositing organization: Baylor College of Medicine. Publication: Multiplexed drug-based selection and counterselection genetic manipulations in Drosophila. Matinyan N, Karkhanis MS, Gonzalez Y, Jain A, Saltzman A, Malovannaya A, Sarrion-Perdigones A, Dierick HA, Venken KJT. Cell Rep. 2021 Sep 14;36(11):109700. doi: 10.1016/j.celrep.2021.109700. PubMed 34525356.
Backbone
  Vector backbone: pUPD3
  Backbone size w/o insert (bp): 2343
  Vector type: Insect Expression
Growth in bacteria
  Bacterial resistance: Chloramphenicol, 25 μg/mL
  Growth temperature: 37°C
  Growth strain: DH10B
  Copy number: High Copy
Gene/Insert
  Gene/Insert name: MCS-TCCC
  Species: Synthetic
  Insert size (bp): 221
  Cloning method: Restriction Enzyme; 5′ cloning site Unknown (unknown if destroyed)
Terms and licenses: Academic/Nonprofit Terms; Industry Terms: Not Available to Industry
Depositor comments: Enhancer
How to cite: pMCS-TCCC was a gift from Koen Venken (Addgene plasmid # 165774 ; http://n2t.net/addgene:165774 ; RRID:Addgene_165774)
